Addgene plasmid #48362: pHJ33
Purpose: Targets beta-Tubulin for Cre-lox mediated knockout in T. brucei, Puromycin selectable
Depositing lab: George Cross. Depositing organization: Rockefeller University. Publication: Strategies to construct null and conditional null Trypanosoma brucei mutants using Cre-recombinase and loxP. Kim HS, Li Z, Boothroyd C, Cross GA. Mol Biochem Parasitol. 2013 Aug 13;191(1):16-19. doi: 10.1016/j.molbiopara.2013.08.001. PubMed 23954366.
Backbone
  Vector backbone: pHJ18
  Backbone manufacturer: Cross Lab
  Total vector size (bp): 4677
  Vector type: Cre/Lox ; Knockout in T. Brucei
  Selectable markers: Puromycin
Growth in bacteria
  Bacterial resistance: Ampicillin, 100 μg/mL
  Growth temperature: 37°C
  Growth strain: DH5alpha
  Copy number: Unknown
Gene/Insert
  Gene/Insert name: Partial beta-TUB followed by 5' ALD UTR-loxP-SAS-PUR-loxP-3' ALD UTR
  Species: T. brucei
  Cloning method: Unknown
  Sequencing primers: 5′ tb#44 CTGGTTAGTATGGACTTCTCTAGA; 3′ pBRrevBam
Terms and licenses: Academic/Nonprofit Terms; Industry Terms: Not Available to Industry
Depositor comments: For additional information, see http://tryps.rockefeller.edu/trypsru2_cre-lox.html There are several mismatches between Addgene's quality control sequence and the reference sequence from the depositing lab; most notably in the beta-tubulin ORF, HSV thymidine kinase and the T. brucei Aldolase 3'UTR. These mismatches should not affect plasmid function.
How to cite: pHJ33 was a gift from George Cross (Addgene plasmid # 48362 ; http://n2t.net/addgene:48362 ; RRID:Addgene_48362)
