[The description below was written by a language model from this plasmid's Addgene catalogue record and pLannotate feature annotations shown in this document.]
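Description:
pHJ33 is a 4,677 bp Cre/lox gene-targeting plasmid for Trypanosoma brucei, built on the pHJ18 backbone. In E. coli it is maintained through a ColE1/pMB1-type origin and selected with ampicillin via a bla cassette under its own promoter. The annotation also picks up short remnants of tetracycline resistance, bom, rop and lacI sequences. These are fragments consistent with a pBR322-derived backbone and are not expected to be functional.

The payload is a partial T. brucei beta-tubulin coding region followed by an aldolase 5' UTR, a loxP site, a splice acceptor site, the puromycin N-acetyltransferase gene, a second loxP site and an aldolase 3' UTR. The automated feature table labels the tubulin segment as two adjacent fragments matching carrot and pond-snail beta-tubulins. This reflects the high conservation of tubulin rather than the true source, which the catalogue entry gives as T. brucei. The two loxP sites are in the same orientation, so Cre recombinase would excise the intervening puromycin marker. The aldolase UTRs and splice acceptor are not annotated in the table but would supply the trans-splicing and mRNA-processing signals needed for marker expression in trypanosomes. No dedicated promoter is recorded.

The stated purpose is to target the beta-tubulin locus for Cre-lox mediated knockout under puromycin selection, as part of a toolkit for building null and conditional null mutants. The depositor notes mismatches between the quality-control and reference sequences, including in the beta-tubulin ORF, the aldolase 3' UTR and an HSV thymidine kinase region. These are not expected to affect function, and no thymidine kinase feature appears in the annotated sequence or the insert description.
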