Features (pLannotate 1.2.2; 12 found; start..end, strand, type, name):
      3..557     +  CDS            TUBB1 (fragment): TBB1_DAUCA - Experimental evidence at protein level: Swiss-Prot protein existence level 1. Tubulin is the major constituent of microtubules. It binds two moles of GTP, one at an exchangeable site on the beta chain and one at a non-exchangeable site on the alpha chain. From Daucus carota (Wild carrot).
    559..846     +  CDS            TBB_LYMST (fragment): Experimental evidence at transcript level: Swiss-Prot protein existence level 2. Tubulin is the major constituent of microtubules. It binds two moles of GTP, one at an exchangeable site on the beta chain and one at a non-exchangeable site on the alpha chain. From Lymnaea stagnalis (Great pond snail) (Helix stagnalis).
   1109..1142    +  protein_bind   loxP: Cre-mediated recombination occurs in the 8-bp core sequence (GCATACAT). Cre recombinase
   1311..1908    +  CDS            PuroR (fragment): puromycin N-acetyltransferase; pac from Streptomyces; confers resistance to puromycin
   1944..1977    +  protein_bind   loxP: Cre-mediated recombination occurs in the 8-bp core sequence (GCATACAT). Cre recombinase
   2160..2435    +  CDS            TcR (fragment): tetracycline efflux protein; tet; confers resistance to tetracycline
   2435..2485    -  misc_feature   bom (fragment): basis of mobility region from pBR322
   2587..2622    -  CDS            rop (fragment): Rop protein, which maintains plasmids at low copy number; rop
   2717..2821    +  promoter       AmpR promoter: bla
   2822..3682    +  CDS            AmpR: β-lactamase; bla; confers resistance to ampicillin, carbenicillin, and related antibiotics
   3853..4441    +  rep_origin     ori: high-copy-number ColE1/pMB1/pBR322/pUC origin of replication
   4624..3       +  CDS            lacI (fragment) (across the origin): lac repressor; lacI; The lac repressor binds to the lac operator to inhibit transcription in E. coli. This inhibition can be relieved by adding lactose or isopropyl-β-D-thiogalactopyranoside (IPTG).
>Addgene plasmid #48362 | pHJ33 | depositor full sequence | sequence record 70053 | pHJ33 sequence 4677 bps
CTGACCGTATCATGATGACTTTCTCCATCATCCCATCCCCCAAGGTGTCCGACACTGTCGTCGAGCCGTA
CAATACGACTCTCTCCGTGCACCAACTTGTGGAAAACTCCGATGAGTCGATGTGCATTGACAACGAGGCA
CTGTACGATATTTGCTTCCGCACCCTGAAACTGACAACACCAACGTTCGGTGACCTGAACCACTTGGTGT
CTGCTGTTGTGTCCGGCGTCACCTGCTGCCTGCGCTTCCCTGGTCAGTTGAACTCTGACCTCCGTAAGTT
GGCTGTGAACCTTGTCCCATTCCCGCGTCTGCACTTCTTCATGATGGGCTTCGCCCCGCTGACCAGCCGC
GGCTCGCAGCAGTACCGCGGTCTCTCCGTGCCCGAGCTAACGCAGCAGATGTTCGATGCGAAAAACATGA
TGCAAGCTGCAGATCCTCGTCACGGCCGCTACCTGACAGCGTCTGCACTCTTCCGCGGCCGCATGTCGAC
GAAGGAGGTTGATGAGCAGATGCTGAACGTGCAGAACAAGAACTCGTCCTACTTCATTGAGTGGATCGAT
CCCGAACAACATCAAGTCCTCTGTTTGCGATATCCCACCCAAGGGACTCAAGATGGCTGTCACCTTCATT
GGCAACAACACCTGCATCCAGGAGATGTTCCGCCGTGTGGGAGAGCAGTTCACCCTCATGTTCCGTCGCA
AGGCGTTCTTGCACTGGTACACTGGCGAGGGTATGGACGAGATGGAATTCACGGAGGCAGAGTCCAACAT
GAACGATCTCGTGTCTGAGTACCAGCAGTACCAGGATGCCACGATTGAGGAGGAGGGCGAGTTCGACGAG
GAGGAGCAATACTAGACGCGGACGGGGCATTTCCCGTTCGTCATTAGCAGTAGGTAATGAAGATGCTCGA
GGGTGCTCAAGCTGTGTAGCGCACGCGTTTCCTTACATATTTCTCTAACAGGCACGGAAGCCTAACAAAT
ACACTTGGCTTATTTTTTTGCCCCCTCATGTCTTGTACAAATATTTGCGATAGCTTAGCTATCAGCCACA
TTAATCAAACAAGTATACCAACAAGCCCGAAAACATAAACTCAACTGCAACGAAGCTTATAACTTCGTAT
AGCATACATTATACGAAGTTATACCGGTACACGTTCTCGTCGGCCGGCCGCTGCACGCGCCTTCGAGTTT
TTTTTCCTTTTCCCCATTTTTTTCAACTTGAAGACTTCAATTACACCAAAAAATAAAATTCACAAACTTG
GTATTCCTTTGTGTTACATTCTTGATCGCTCGCACTGACATTACAGATCTATGACCGAGTACAAGCCCAC
GGTGCGCCTCGCCACCCGCGACGACGTCCCCAGGGCCGTACGCACCCTCGCCGCCGCGTTCGCCGACTAC
CCCGCCACGCGCCACACCGTCGATCCAGACCGCCACATCGAGCGGGTCACCGAGCTGCAAGAACTCTTCC
TCACGCGCGTCGGGCTCGACATCGGCAAGGTGTGGGTCGCGGACGACGGCGCAGCAGTGGCGGTCTGGAC
CACGCCGGAGAGCGTCGAAGCGGGGGCGGTGTTCGCCGAGATCGGCCCGCGCATGGCCGAGTTGAGCGGT
TCCCGGCTGGCCGCGCAGCAACAGATGGAAGGCCTCCTGGCGCCGCACCGGCCCAAGGAGCCCGCGTGGT
TCCTGGCCACCGTCGGCGTCTCGCCCGACCACCAGGGCAAGGGTCTGGGCAGCGCCGTCGTGCTCCCCGG
AGTGGAGGCGGCCGAGCGCGCCGGGGTGCCCGCCTTCCTGGAGACCTCCGCGCCCCGCAACCTCCCCTTC
TACGAGCGGCTCGGCTTCACCGTCACCGCCGACGTCGAGGTGCCCGAAGGACCGCGCACTTGGTGCATGA
CCCGCAAGCCCGGTGCCTCTAGCCGGGAGATGGGGGAGGCTAACTGAGAATTCATAACTTCGTATAGCAT
ACATTATACGAAGTTATGGATCCTGCCCATTTAGTTAGTTGGCTTTTCCCTTGTCTCGTGTCTTTTCCGT
GGAAAGGTTCCCGGAGTAATCTGATGGCACAGCAGGGAGGTGCGCCTGCAGGTTGGTTAGGAAGGGGGGA
TGATGTAAAAGAAGAAAATGGGGGGATTCGAGCCCCCTTGCAGGCATGCAAGCTAGCCAGATCCTCTACG
CCGGACGCATCGTGGCCGGCATCACCGGCGCCACAGGTGCGGTTGCTGGCGCCTATATCGCCGACATCAC
CGATGGGGAAGATCGGGCTCGCCACTTCGGGCTCATGAGCGCTTGTTTCGGCGTGGGTATGGTGGCAGGC
CCCGTGGCCGGGGGACTGTTGGGCGCCATCTCCTTGCACCATTCCTTGCGGCGGCGGTGCTCAACGGCCT
CAACCTACTACTGGGCTGCTTCCTAATGCAGGAGTCGCATAAGGGAGAGCGTCGATATGGTGCACTCTCA
GTACAATCTGCTCTGATGCCGCATAGTTAAGCCAGCCCCGACACCCGCCAACACCCGCTGACGCGCCCTG
ACGGGCTTGTCTGCTCCCGGCATCCGCTTACAGACAAGCTGTGACCGTCTCCGGGAGCTGCATGTGTCAG
AGGTTTTCACCGTCATCACCGAAACGCGCGAGACGAAAGGGCCTCGTGATACGCCTATTTTTATAGGTTA
ATGTCATGATAATAATGGTTTCTTAGACGTCAGGTGGCACTTTTCGGGGAAATGTGCGCGGAACCCCTAT
TTGTTTATTTTTCTAAATACATTCAAATATGTATCCGCTCATGAGACAATAACCCTGATAAATGCTTCAA
TAATATTGAAAAAGGAAGAGTATGAGTATTCAACATTTCCGTGTCGCCCTTATTCCCTTTTTTGCGGCAT
TTTGCCTTCCTGTTTTTGCTCACCCAGAAACGCTGGTGAAAGTAAAAGATGCTGAAGATCAGTTGGGTGC
ACGAGTGGGTTACATCGAACTGGATCTCAACAGCGGTAAGATCCTTGAGAGTTTTCGCCCCGAAGAACGT
TTTCCAATGATGAGCACTTTTAAAGTTCTGCTATGTGGCGCGGTATTATCCCGTATTGACGCCGGGCAAG
AGCAACTCGGTCGCCGCATACACTATTCTCAGAATGACTTGGTTGAGTACTCACCAGTCACAGAAAAGCA
TCTTACGGATGGCATGACAGTAAGAGAATTATGCAGTGCTGCCATAACCATGAGTGATAACACTGCGGCC
AACTTACTTCTGACAACGATCGGAGGACCGAAGGAGCTAACCGCTTTTTTGCACAACATGGGGGATCATG
TAACTCGCCTTGATCGTTGGGAACCGGAGCTGAATGAAGCCATACCAAACGACGAGCGTGACACCACGAT
GCCTGTAGCAATGGCAACAACGTTGCGCAAACTATTAACTGGCGAACTACTTACTCTAGCTTCCCGGCAA
CAATTAATAGACTGGATGGAGGCGGATAAAGTTGCAGGACCACTTCTGCGCTCGGCCCTTCCGGCTGGCT
GGTTTATTGCTGATAAATCTGGAGCCGGTGAGCGTGGGTCTCGCGGTATCATTGCAGCACTGGGGCCAGA
TGGTAAGCCCTCCCGTATCGTAGTTATCTACACGACGGGGAGTCAGGCAACTATGGATGAACGAAATAGA
CAGATCGCTGAGATAGGTGCCTCACTGATTAAGCATTGGTAACTGTCAGACCAAGTTTACTCATATATAC
TTTAGATTGATTTAAAACTTCATTTTTAATTTAAAAGGATCTAGGTGAAGATCCTTTTTGATAATCTCAT
GACCAAAATCCCTTAACGTGAGTTTTCGTTCCACTGAGCGTCAGACCCCGTAGAAAAGATCAAAGGATCT
TCTTGAGATCCTTTTTTTCTGCGCGTAATCTGCTGCTTGCAAACAAAAAAACCACCGCTACCAGCGGTGG
TTTGTTTGCCGGATCAAGAGCTACCAACTCTTTTTCCGAAGGTAACTGGCTTCAGCAGAGCGCAGATACC
AAATACTGTCCTTCTAGTGTAGCCGTAGTTAGGCCACCACTTCAAGAACTCTGTAGCACCGCCTACATAC
CTCGCTCTGCTAATCCTGTTACCAGTGGCTGCTGCCAGTGGCGATAAGTCGTGTCTTACCGGGTTGGACT
CAAGACGATAGTTACCGGATAAGGCGCAGCGGTCGGGCTGAACGGGGGGTTCGTGCACACAGCCCAGCTT
GGAGCGAACGACCTACACCGAACTGAGATACCTACAGCGTGAGCTATGAGAAAGCGCCACGCTTCCCGAA
GGGAGAAAGGCGGACAGGTATCCGGTAAGCGGCAGGGTCGGAACAGGAGAGCGCACGAGGGAGCTTCCAG
GGGGAAACGCCTGGTATCTTTATAGTCCTGTCGGGTTTCGCCACCTCTGACTTGAGCGTCGATTTTTGTG
ATGCTCGTCAGGGGGGCGGAGCCTATGGAAAAACGCCAGCAACGCGGCCTTTTTACGGTTCCTGGCCTTT
TGCTGGCCTTTTGCTCACATGTTCTTTCCTGCGTTATCCCCTGATTCTGTGGATAACCGTATTACCGCCT
TTGAGTGAGCTGATACCGCTCGCCGCAGCCGAACGACCGAGCGCAGCGAGTCAGTGAGCGAGGAAGCGGA
AGAGCGCCCAATACGCAAACCGCCTCTCCCCGCGCGTTGGCCGATTCATTAATGCAG
