>Addgene plasmid #48362 | pHJ33 | addgene partial sequence | sequence record 72752 | pBRrevBam 5'-GGTGATGTCGGCGATATAGG-3'
CTGTGGCGCCGGTGATGCCGGCCACGATGCGTCCGGCGTAGAGGATCTGGCTAGCTTGCATGCCTGCAAG
GGGGCTCGAATCCCCCCATTTTCTTCTTTTACATCATCCCCCCTTCCTAACCAACCTGCAGGCGCACCTC
CCTGCTGTGCCATCAGATTACTCCGGGAACCTTTCCACGGAAAAGACACGAGACAAGGGAAAAGCCAAAT
GGGCAGGATCCATAACTTCGTATAATGTATGCTATACGAAGTTATGAATTCTCAGTTAGCCTCCCCCATC
TCCCGGCTAGAGGCACCGGGCTTGCGGGTCATGCACCAGGTGCGCGGTCCTTCGGGCACCTCGACGTCGG
CGGTGACGGTGAAGCCGAGCCGCTCGTAGAAGGGGAGGTTGCGGGGCGCGGAGGTCTCCAGGAAGGCGGG
CACCCCGGCGCGCTCGGCCGCCTCCACTCCGGGGAGCACGACGGCGCTGCCCAGACCCTTGCCCTGGTGG
TCGGGCGAGACACCGACGGTGGCCAGGAACCACGCGGGCTCCTTGGGCCGGTGCGGCGCCAGGAGGCCTT
CCATCTGTTGCTGCGCGGCCAGCCGGGAACCGCTCAACTCGGCCATGCGCGGGCCGATCTCGGCGAACAC
CGCCCCCGCTTCGACGCTCTCCGGCGTGGTCCAGACCGCCACTGCTGCGCCGTCGTCCGCGACCCACACC
TTGCCGATGTCGAGCCCGACGCGCGTGAGGAAGAGTTCTTGCAGCTCGGTGACCCGCTCGATGTGGCGGT
CTGGATCGACGGTGTGGCGCGTGGCGGGGTAGTCGGCGAACGCGGCGGCGAGGGTGCGTACGGCCCTGGG
GACGTCGTCGCGGGTGGCGAGGCGCACCGTGGGCTTGTACTCGGTCATGGTAGATCTGTAATGTCAGTGC
GAGCGATCAAGAATGTAACACAAAGGAATACCAAGTTTGTGAATTTTATTTTTTGGTGTAATTGAAGTCT
TCAAGTTGAAAAAAATGGGGAAAAGGAAAAAAAACTCGAAGGCGCGTGCAGCGGCCGGCCGACGAGAACG
TGTACC
