>Addgene plasmid #48362 | pHJ33 | addgene partial sequence | sequence record 72753 | puro-variant-R 5'-gtgggcttgtactcggtcat-3'
CAGTGCGAGCGATCAAAGAATGTAACACAAAGGAATACCAAGTTTGTGAATTTTATTTTTTGGTGTAATT
GAAGTCTTCAAGTTGAAAAAAATGGGGAAAAGGAAAAAAAACTCGAAGGCGCGTGCAGCGGCCGGCCGAC
GAGAACGTGTACCGGTATAACTTCGTATAATGTATGCTATACGAAGTTATAAGCTTCGTTGCAGTTGAGT
TTCTGTTTTCGGGCTTGTTGGTATACTTGTTTGATTAATGTGGCTGATAGCTAAGCTATCGCAAATATTT
GTACAAGACATGAGGGGGCAAAAAAATAAGCCAAGTGTATTTGTTAGGCTTCCGTGCCTGTTAGAGAAAT
ATGTAAGGAAACGCGTGCGCTACACAGCTTGAGCACCCTCGAGCATCTTCATTACCTACTGCTAATGACG
AACGGGAAATGCCCCGTCCGCGTCTAGTATTGCTCCTCCTCGTCGAACTCGCCCTCCTCCTCAATCGTGG
CATCCTGGTACTGCTGGTACTCAGACACGAGATCGTTCATGTTGGACTCTGCCTCCGTGAATTCCATCTC
GTCCATACCCTCGCCAGTGTACCAGTGCAAGAACGCCTTGCGACGGAACATGAGGGTGAACTGCTCTCCC
ACACGGCGGAACATCTCCTGGATGCAGGTGTTGTTGCCAATGAAGGTGACAGCCATCTTGAGTCCCTTGG
GTGGGATATCGCAAACAGAGGACTTGATGTTGTTCGGGATCTCCACTCAATGAAGTAGGACGAGTTCTTG
TTCTGCACGTTCAGCATCTGCTCATCAACCTCCTTCGTCGACATGCGGCCGCGGAAGAGTGCAGACGCTG
TCAGGTAGCGGCCGTGACGAGGATCTGCAGCTTGCATCATGTTTTTCGCATCGAACATCTGCTGCGTTAG
CTCGGGCACGGAGAGACCGCGGTACTGCTGCGAGCCGCGGCTGGTCAGCGGGGCGAAGCCCATCATGAAG
AAGTGCAGACGCGGGAATGGGACAAGGTTCACAGCCAACTTA
